>Addgene plasmid #140133 | pAAV-EF1a-CDreV | addgene full sequence | sequence record 292206 | Addgene NGS Result
CTTTTGCTGGCCTTTTGCTCACATGTCCTGCAGGCAGCTGCGCGCTCGCTCGCTCACTGAGGCCGCCCGG
GCGTCGGGCGACCTTTGGTCGCCCGGCCTCAGTGAGCGAGCGAGCGCGCAGAGAGGGAGTGGCCAACTCC
ATCACTAGGGGTTCCTGCGGCCGCACGCGTAAGCTTTGCAAAGATGGATAAAGTTTTAAACAGAGAGGAA
TCTTTGCAGCTAATGGACCTTCTAGGTCTTGAAAGGAGTGGGAATTGGCTCCGGTGCCCGTCAGTGGGCA
GAGCGCACATCGCCCACAGTCCCCGAGAAGTTGGGGGGAGGGGTCGGCAATTGAACCGGTGCCTAGAGAA
GGTGGCGCGGGGTAAACTGGGAAAGTGATGTCGTGTACTGGCTCCGCCTTTTTCCCGAGGGTGGGGGAGA
ACCGTATATAAGTGCAGTAGTCGCCGTGAACGTTCTTTTTCGCAACGGGTTTGCCGCCAGAACACAGGTA
AGTGCCGTGTGTGGTTCCCGCGGGCCTGGCCTCTTTACGGGTTATGGCCCTTGCGTGCCTTGAATTACTT
CCACCTGGCTGCAGTACGTGATTCTTGATCCCGAGCTTCGGGTTGGAAGTGGGTGGGAGAGTTCGAGGCC
TTGCGCTTAAGGAGCCCCTTCGCCTCGTGCTTGAGTTGAGGCCTGGCCTGGGCGCTGGGGCCGCCGCGTG
CGAATCTGGTGGCACCTTCGCGCCTGTCTCGCTGCTTTCGATAAGTCTCTAGCCATTTAAAATTTTTGAT
GACCTGCTGCGACGCTTTTTTTCTGGCAAGATAGTCTTGTAAATGCGGGCCAAGATCTGCACACTGGTAT
TTCGGTTTTTGGGGCCGCGGGCGGCGACGGGGCCCGTGCGTCCCAGCGCACATGTTCGGCGAGGCGGGGC
CTGCGAGCGCGGCCACCGAGAATCGGACGGGGGTAGTCTCAAGCTGGCCGGCCTGCTCTGGTGCCTGGCC
TCGCGCCGCCGTGTATCGCCCCGCCCTGGGCGGCAAGGCTGGCCCGGTCGGCACCAGTTGCGTGAGCGGA
AAGATGGCCGCTTCCCGGCCCTGCTGCAGGGAGCTCAAAATGGAGGACGCGGCGCTCGGGAGAGCGGGCG
GGTGAGTCACCCACACAAAGGAAAAGGGCCTTTCCGTCCTCAGCCGTCGCTTCATGTGACTCCACGGAGT
ACCGGGCGCCGTCCAGGCACCTCGATTAGTTCTCGAGCTTTTGGAGTACGTCGTCTTTAGGTTGGGGGGA
GGGGTTTTATGCGATGGAGTTTCCCCACACTGAGTGGGTGGAGACTGAAGTTAGGCCAGCTTGGCACTTG
ATGTAATTCTCCTTGGAATTTGCCCTTTTTGAGTTTGGATCTTGGTTCATTCTCAAGCCTCAGACAGTGG
TTCAAAGTTTTTTTCTTCCATTTCAGGTGTCGTGAGGTACCGGATCCTCTAGAGTCGACGCCGCCACCAT
GCATACACTGTATGCCCCTGGAGGATATGATATTATGGGATATCTGATTCAGATTATGAAAAGACCTAAT
CCTCAGGTGGAACTGGGACCTGTGGATACAAGCGTGGCCCTGATTCTGTGTGATCTGAAACAGAAAGATA
CACCTATTGTGTATGCCAGCGAAGCCTTTCTGTATATGACAGGATATAGCAATGCCGAAGTGCTGGGAAG
AAATTGTAGATTTCTGCAGAGCCCTGATGGAATGGTGAAACCTAAAAGCACAAGAAAATATGTGGATAGC
AATACAATTAATACAATGAGAAAAGCCATTGATAGAAATGCCGAAGTGCAGGTGGAAGTGGTGAATTTTA
AAAAAAATGGACAGAGATTTGTGAATTTTCTGACAATGATTCCTGTGAGAGATGAAACAGGAGAATATAG
ATATAGCATGGGATTTCAGTGTGAAACAGAAGGAGGCGGTGGAGGTCAGCTTGCATGGTTTCCAATTAGT
CCTGAAATGGCACGCGAATACTTTCTTCAGTTGCACGATGCAGACCTGGCCTCCACTACCATCGACAAGC
ACTATGCTATGCTTAATATGCTTCTGTCCCACTGCGGACTGCCACCCTTGTCCGACGACAAGTCAGTGAG
TCTTGCCATGAGAAGAATTAGAAGAGAAGCCGCAACCGAAAAGGGTGAGAGGACAGGACAGGCAATCCCC
CTGCGCTGGGACGACCTGAAGCTGCTGGATGTGCTGCTCAGCAGGAGCGAGCGGCTGGTCGACCTGCGCA
ACAGGGCTTTCCTGTTCGTAGCCTATAACACCCTCATGAGAATGTCTGAAATATCACGCATCAGGGTTGG
GGACTTGGATCAGACAGGAGACACAGTGACCCTGCACATCAGTCACACTAAGACAATCACCACAGCTGCG
GGCCTTGACAAAGTGCTCTCCCGGCGAACCACAGCAGTGCTCAATGACTGGCTGGACGTCAGTGGGCTTA
GAGAACATCCAGACGCTGTGCTCTTCCCACCTATACACCGGTCAAACAAAGCCCGCATTACTACCACGCC
CCTGACCGCCCCTGCCATGGAGAAGATTTTCAGTGATGCCTGGGTGCTGCTGAACAAACGGGACGCCACC
CCCAATAAAGGGAGGTATAGGACCTGGACCGGCCATTCCGCCAGGGTGGGTGCCGCAATAGACATGGCCG
AGAAACAGGTGTCTATGGTCGAGATTATGCAGGAAGGGACATGGAAGAAGCCTGAAACACTGATGCGGTA
TCTCAGAAGGGGCGGAGTGTCCGTGGGAGCCAATTCTCGACTGATGGATAGCTAAGAATTCGATATCAAG
CTTATCGATAATCAACCTCTGGATTACAAAATTTGTGAAAGATTGACTGGTATTCTTAACTATGTTGCTC
CTTTTACGCTATGTGGATACGCTGCTTTAATGCCTTTGTATCATGCTATTGCTTCCCGTATGGCTTTCAT
TTTCTCCTCCTTGTATAAATCCTGGTTGCTGTCTCTTTATGAGGAGTTGTGGCCCGTTGTCAGGCAACGT
GGCGTGGTGTGCACTGTGTTTGCTGACGCAACCCCCACTGGTTGGGGCATTGCCACCACCTGTCAGCTCC
TTTCCGGGACTTTCGCTTTCCCCCTCCCTATTGCCACGGCGGAACTCATCGCCGCCTGCCTTGCCCGCTG
CTGGACAGGGGCTCGGCTGTTGGGCACTGACAATTCCGTGGTGTTGTCGGGGAAATCATCGTCCTTTCCT
TGGCTGCTCGCCTATGTTGCCACCTGGATTCTGCGCGGGACGTCCTTCTGCTACGTCCCTTCGGCCCTCA
ATCCAGCGGACCTTCCTTCCCGCGGCCTGCTGCCGGCTCTGCGGCCTCTTCCGCGTCTTCGCCTTCGCCC
TCAGACGAGTCGGATCTCCCTTTGGGCCGCCTCCCCGCATCGATACCGAGCGCTGCTCGAGAGATCTACG
GGTGGCATCCCTGTGACCCCTCCCCAGTGCCTCTCCTGGCCCTGGAAGTTGCCACTCCAGTGCCCACCAG
CCTTGTCCTAATAAAATTAAGTTGCATCATTTTGTCTGACTAGGTGTCCTTCTATAATATTATGGGGTGG
AGGGGGGTGGTATGGAGCAAGGGGCAAGTTGGGAAGACAACCTGTAGGGCCTGCGGGGTCTATTGGGAAC
CAAGCTGGAGTGCAGTGGCACAATCTTGGCTCACTGCAATCTCCGCCTCCTGGGTTCAAGCGATTCTCCT
GCCTCAGCCTCCCGAGTTGTTGGGATTCCAGGCATGCATGACCAGGCTCAGCTAATTTTTGTTTTTTTGG
TAGAGACGGGGTTTCACCATATTGGCCAGGCTGGTCTCCAACTCCTAATCTCAGGTGATCTACCCACCTT
GGCCTCCCAAATTGCTGGGATTACAGGCGTGAACCACTGCTCCCTTCCCTGTCCTTCTGATTTTGTAGGT
AACCACGTGCGGACCGAGCGGCCGCAGGAACCCCTAGTGATGGAGTTGGCCACTCCCTCTCTGCGCGCTC
GCTCGCTCACTGAGGCCGGGCGACCAAAGGTCGCCCGACGCCCGGGCTTTGCCCGGGCGGCCTCAGTGAG
CGAGCGAGCGCGCAGCTGCCTGCAGGGGCGCCTGATGCGGTATTTTCTCCTTACGCATCTGTGCGGTATT
TCACACCGCATA
[95 nt withheld, positions 4143-4237]
T
[46 nt withheld, positions 4239-4284]
C
[141 nt withheld, positions 4286-4426]
CCTTTGACGTTGGAGTCCACGTTCTTT
[37 nt withheld, positions 4454-4490]
ACTCTATCTCGGGCTATTCTTTTGATTTATAAGGGATTTTGCCGATTTCGGTCTATTGGTTAAAAAATGA
GCTGATTTAACAAAAATTTAACGCGAATTTTAACAAAATATTAACGTTTACAATTTTATGGTGCACTCTC
AGTACAATCTGCTCTGATGCCGCATAGTTAAGCCAGCCCCGACACCCGCCAACACCCGCTGACGCGCCCT
GACGGGCTTGTCTGCTCCCGGCATCCGCTTACAGACAAGCTGTGACCGTCTCCGGGAGCTGCATGTGTCA
GAGGTTTTCACCGTCATCACCGAAACGCGCGAGACGAAAGGGCCTCGTGATACGCCTATTTTTATAGGTT
AATGTCATGATAATAATGGTTTCTTAGACGTCAGGTGGCACTTTTCGGGGAAATGTGCGCGGAACCCCTA
TTTGTTTATTTTTCTAAATACATTCAAATATGTATCCGCTCATGAGACAATAACCCTGATAAATGCTTCA
ATAATATTGAAAAAGGAAGAGTATGAGTATTCAACATTTCCGTGTCGCCCTTATTCCCTTTTTTGCGGCA
TTTTGCCTTCCTGTTTTTGCTCACCCAGAAACGCTGGTGAAAGTAAAAGATGCTGAAGATCAGTTGGGTG
CACGAGTGGGTTACATCGAACTGGATCTCAACAGCGGTAAGATCCTTGAGAGTTTTCGCCCCGAAGAACG
TTTTCCAATGATGAGCACTTTTAAAGTTCTGCTATGTGGCGCGGTATTATCCCGTATTGACGCCGGGCAA
GAGCAACTCGGTCGCCGCATACACTATTCTCAGAATGACTTGGTTGAGTACTCACCAGTCACAGAAAAGC
ATCTTACGGATGGCATGACAGTAAGAGAATTATGCAGTGCTGCCATAACCATGAGTGATAACACTGCGGC
CAACTTACTTCTGACAACGATCGGAGGACCGAAGGAGCTAACCGCTTTTTTGCACAACATGGGGGATCAT
GTAACTCGCCTTGATCGTTGGGAACCGGAGCTGAATGAAGCCATACCAAACGACGAGCGTGACACCACGA
TGCCTGTAGCAATGGCAACAACGTTGCGCAAACTATTAACTGGCGAACTACTTACTCTAGCTTCCCGGCA
ACAATTAATAGACTGGATGGAGGCGGATAAAGTTGCAGGACCACTTCTGCGCTCGGCCCTTCCGGCTGGC
TGGTTTATTGCTGATAAATCTGGAGCCGGTGAGCGTGGGTCTCGCGGTATCATTGCAGCACTGGGGCCAG
ATGGTAAGCCCTCCCGTATCGTAGTTATCTACACGACGGGGAGTCAGGCAACTATGGATGAACGAAATAG
ACAGATCGCTGAGATAGGTGCCTCACTGATTAAGCATTGGTAACTGTCAGACCAAGTTTACTCATATATA
CTTTAGATTGATTTAAAACTTCATTTTTAATTTAAAAGGATCTAGGTGAAGATCCTTTTTGATAATCTCA
TGACCAAAATCCCTTAACGTGAGTTTTCGTTCCACTGAGCGTCAGACCCCGTAGAAAAGATCAAAGGATC
TTCTTGAGATCCTTTTTTTCTGCGCGTAATCTGCTGCTTGCAAACAAAAAAACCACCGCTACCAGCGGTG
GTTTGTTTGCCGGATCAAGAGCTACCAACTCTTTTTCCGAAGGTAACTGGCTTCAGCAGAGCGCAGATAC
CAAATACTGTTCTTCTAGTGTAGCCGTAGTTAGGCCACCACTTCAAGAACTCTGTAGCACCGCCTACATA
CCTCGCTCTGCTAATCCTGTTACCAGTGGCTGCTGCCAGTGGCGATAAGTCGTGTCTTACCGGGTTGGAC
TCAAGACGATAGTTACCGGATAAGGCGCAGCGGTCGGGCTGAACGGGGGGTTCGTGCACACAGCCCAGCT
TGGAGCGAACGACCTACACCGAACTGAGATACCTACAGCGTGAGCTATGAGAAAGCGCCACGCTTCCCGA
AGGGAGAAAGGCGGACAGGTATCCGGTAAGCGGCAGGGTCGGAACAGGAGAGCGCACGAGGGAGCTTCCA
GGGGGAAACGCCTGGTATCTTTATAGTCCTGTCGGGTTTCGCCACCTCTGACTTGAGCGTCGATTTTTGT
GATGCTCGTCAGGGGGGCGGAGCCTATGGAAAAACGCCAGCAACGCGGCCTTTTTACGGTTCCTGGC
Features (pLannotate 1.2.2; 16 found; start..end, strand, type, name):
     38..65      +  repeat_region  AAV2 ITR (fragment): inverted terminal repeat of adeno-associated virus serotype 2 inverted
     94..121     +  repeat_region  AAV2 ITR (fragment): inverted terminal repeat of adeno-associated virus serotype 2 inverted
    184..250     +  CDS            small t antigen (fragment): SV40 (simian virus 40) small t antigen
    257..1435    +  promoter       EF-1α promoter: strong constitutive promoter for human elongation factor EF-1α
   1442..1459    +  misc_feature   MCS (fragment): pUC18/19 multiple cloning site
   2786..2810    +  misc_feature   MCS (fragment): pBluescript multiple cloning site
   2810..3398    +  misc_feature   WPRE: woodchuck hepatitis virus posttranscriptional regulatory element
   3430..3906    +  polyA_signal   hGH poly(A) signal: human growth hormone polyadenylation signal
   3946..4086    +  repeat_region  AAV2 ITR: inverted terminal repeat of adeno-associated virus serotype 2 inverted
   4091..4142    -  misc_feature   bom (fragment): basis of mobility region from pBR322
   4161..4616    +  rep_origin     f1 ori (sequence partly withheld): f1 bacteriophage origin of replication; arrow indicates direction of (+) strand synthesis
   4617..4666    -  misc_feature   bom (fragment): basis of mobility region from pBR322
   4768..4803    -  CDS            rop (fragment): Rop protein, which maintains plasmids at low copy number; rop
   4898..5002    +  promoter       AmpR promoter: bla
   5003..5863    +  CDS            AmpR: β-lactamase; bla; confers resistance to ampicillin, carbenicillin, and related antibiotics
   6034..6622    +  rep_origin     ori: high-copy-number ColE1/pMB1/pBR322/pUC origin of replication
