[The description below was written by a language model from this plasmid's Addgene catalogue record and pLannotate feature annotations shown in this document.]
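Description:
pAAV-EF1a-CDreV is an adeno-associated virus transfer plasmid of about 6.7 kb, used to produce recombinant AAV that expresses one half of a light-inducible split Dre recombinase. The backbone is not named in the record. The feature table shows a high-copy ColE1/pUC-type origin, an f1 phage origin and a β-lactamase gene with its own promoter, so the plasmid is maintained in E. coli under ampicillin selection. A recombination-deficient strain is listed for growth, which is common for repeat-containing ITR plasmids. The expression cassette lies between AAV2 inverted terminal repeats, the elements needed for replication and packaging of the vector genome. The right ITR is annotated in full, whereas the left one is detected only as short fragments. This may reflect the difficulty of sequencing or annotating ITRs, and the record does not resolve it.

The payload is a 1,314 bp synthetic open reading frame, CDreV, which encodes the C-terminal fragment of Dre fused to a monomer of the fungal photoreceptor Vivid (VVD). The insert itself is not annotated in the feature table, but its size matches the unannotated gap between the polylinker remnants downstream of the promoter and the WPRE. Transcription is driven by the strong constitutive human EF-1α promoter. The WPRE boosts transcript stability and expression, and a human growth hormone polyadenylation signal terminates the message. VVD dimerises in response to light, so this construct is evidently meant to be paired with a complementary N-terminal Dre–VVD vector, with illumination reconstituting recombinase activity. The associated publication describes this RecV system for in vivo, optically targeted genomic modification of single cells or cell populations.
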