Addgene plasmid #140133: pAAV-EF1a-CDreV
Purpose: can be used to generate AAV virus that will express fusion protein of split Dre (C-terminal) and fungal photoreceptor Vivid (VVD) monomer
Depositing lab: Hongkui Zeng. Depositing organization: Allen Institute. Publication: RecV recombinase system for in vivo targeted optogenomic modifications of single cells or cell populations. Yao S, Yuan P, Ouellette B, Zhou T, Mortrud M, Balaram P, Chatterjee S, Wang Y, Daigle TL, Tasic B, Kuang X, Gong H, Luo Q, Zeng S, Curtright A, Dhaka A, Kahan A, Gradinaru V, Chrapkiewicz R, Schnitzer M, Zeng H, Cetin A. Nat Methods. 2020 Mar 23. pii: 10.1038/s41592-020-0774-3. doi: 10.1038/s41592-020-0774-3. PubMed 32203389.
Backbone
  Vector backbone: Unknown
  Vector type: AAV
Growth in bacteria
  Bacterial resistance: Ampicillin, 100 μg/mL
  Growth temperature: 37°C
  Growth strain: NEB Stable
  Copy number: Unknown
Gene/Insert
  Gene/Insert name: CDreV
  Species: Synthetic
  Insert size (bp): 1314
  Promoter: EF1a
  Cloning method: Restriction Enzyme; 5′ cloning site unknown (unknown if destroyed); 3′ cloning site unknown (unknown if destroyed)
  Sequencing primers: 5′ unknown
Terms and licenses: Academic/Nonprofit Terms; Industry Terms: Not Available to Industry
Depositor comments: Funded by the BRAIN Initiative.
How to cite: pAAV-EF1a-CDreV was a gift from Hongkui Zeng (Addgene plasmid # 140133 ; http://n2t.net/addgene:140133 ; RRID:Addgene_140133)
